>Addgene plasmid #57557 | mGeos2-VEL-PMP-N-10 | depositor partial sequence | sequence record 88703 | insert sequence
ACATGCTAGTGACGTCAGATCCGCTAGCGCTACCGGACTCAGATCTGCCACCATGGCGCCGGCCGCGTCC
AGGCTGCGGGCCGAAGCCGGGCTCGGGGCGCTGCCGCGGCGGGCGCTCGCCCAGTACTTGCTCTTCCTGC
GGCTCTACCCGGTGCTCACCAAGGCGGCCACCAGTGGCATTTTGTCAGCACTTGGGAACTTCCTGGCCCA
GATGATTGAGAAGAAGCGGAAAAAAGAAAACTCTAGAAGTCTGGATGTCGGTGGGCCTCTGAGATATGCC
GTTTACGGGTTCTTCTTCACAGGGCCGCTGAGTCACTTCTTCTACTTCTTCATGGAACATTGGATCCCTC
CTGAGGTCCCCCTGGCAGGGCTCAGGAGGCTTCTCCTGGACCGCCTCGTCTTTGCACCGGCCTTCCTCAT
GTTGTTCTTCCTCATCATGAACTTTCTGGAGGGGAAAGACGCCTCAGCCTTCGCCGCCAAGATGAGGGGG
GGCTTCTGGCCGGCGCTGAGGATGAACTGGCGGGTGTGGACGCCACTACAGTTCATCAACATCAACTACG
TCCCTCTGAAGTTCCGGGTGCTCTTCGCCAACCTGGCAGCTCTGTTCTGGTATGCCTACCTGGCCTCCTT
GGGGAAGAGCGGCTCCGGTAGCGGACCGGTCGCCACCATGAGTGCGATTAAGCCAGACATGAAGATCAAA
CTCCGTATGGAAGGCAACGTAAACGGGCACCACTTTGTGATCGACGGAGATGGTACAGGCAAGCCTTTTG
AGGGAAAACAGAGTATGGATCTTGAAGTCAAAGAGGGCGGACCTCTGCCTTTTGCCTTTGATATCCTGAC
CACTGCATTCCTGTACGGCAACAGGGTATTCGCCAAATATCCAGACAACATACAAGACTATTTTAAGCAG
TCGTTTCCTAAGGGGTATTCGTGGGAACGAAGCTTGACTTTCGAAGACGGGGGCATTTGCAACGCCAGAA
ACGACATAACAATGGAAGGGGACACTTTCTATAATAAAGTTCGATTTTATGGTACCAACTTTCCCGCCAA
TGGTCCAGTTATGCAGAAGAAGACGCTGAAATGGGAGCCCTCCACTGAGAAAATGTATGTGCGTGATGGA
GTGCTGACGGGTGATGTAGAGATGGCTTTGTTGCTTGAAGGAAATGCCCATTACCGATGTGACTTCAGAA
CTACTTACAAAGCTAAGGAGAAGGGTGTCAAGTTACCAGGCGCCCACTTTGTGGACCACTGCATTGAGAT
TTTAAGCCATGACAAAGATTACAACAAGGTTAAGCTGTATGAGCATGCTGTTGCTCATTCTGGATTGCCT
GACAATGCCAGACGATAAGCGGCCGCGACTCTAGATCATAATCAGCCATACCACATGTAGAGTAGCCC
