>Addgene plasmid #57557 | mGeos2-VEL-PMP-N-10 | addgene partial sequence | sequence record 161060 | AllEos-R 5'-GTACCATCTCCGTCGATCAC-3'
TCGCACTCATGGTGGCGACCGGTCCGCTACCGGAGCCGCTCTTCCCCAAGGAGGCCAGGTAGGCATACCA
GAACAGAGCTGCCAGGTTGGCGAAGAGCACCCGGAACTTCAGAGGGACGTAGTTGATGTTGATGAACTGT
AGTGGCGTCCACACCCGCCAGTTCATCCTCAGCGCCGGCCAGAAGCCCCCCCTCATCTTGGCGGCGAAGG
CTGAGGCGTCTTTCCCCTCCAGAAAGTTCATGATGAGGAAGAACAACATGAGGAAGGCCGGTGCAAAGAC
GAGGCGGTCCAGGAGAAGCCTCCTGAGCCCTGCCAGGGGGACCTCAGGAGGGATCCAATGTTCCATGAAG
AAGTAGAAGAAGTGACTCAGCGGCCCTGTGAAGAAGAACCCGTAAACGGCATATCTCAGAGGCCCACCGA
CATCCAGACTTCTAGAGTTTTCTTTTTTCCGCTTCTTCTCAATCATCTGGGCCAGGAAGTTCCCAAGTGC
TGACAAAATGCCACTGGTGGCCGCCTTGGTGAGCACCGGGTAGAGCCGCAGGAAGAGCAAGTACTGGGCG
AGCGCC
