[The description below was written by a language model from this plasmid's Addgene catalogue record.]
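Description:
mGeos2-VEL-PMP-N-10 is a mammalian expression plasmid built on the mGeos2-VEL-N1 backbone (about 4.75 kb without the insert), an N1-style fluorescent protein fusion vector in which a gene of interest is placed upstream of the fluorescent protein coding sequence. It is propagated in E. coli as a high-copy plasmid under kanamycin selection. It also carries a neomycin resistance marker, so transfected mammalian cells can be selected with G418. The record does not include a feature table, so the origins of replication and the promoters driving the resistance cassette are not explicitly stated.

The insert is human PMP, corresponding to the PXMP2 gene (also known as PMP22), which encodes a peroxisomal membrane protein. It is expressed from the CMV promoter, a strong constitutive promoter in most mammalian cell lines, and is fused in frame to mGeos2-VEL at its C terminus. The 3′ sequencing primer anneals in an SV40 polyadenylation region, implying that this signal terminates the transcript. The "N-10" in the name probably refers to the fusion orientation and linker length, but the record does not confirm this.

The peroxisomal protein serves as a targeting module that carries the fluorescent tag to peroxisomes. Two excitation/emission pairs are listed, 503/514 nm and 569/581 nm, indicating a green and a red-shifted state. This suggests the tag can switch or convert between spectral forms, although the mechanism is not described. The construct is intended as a peroxisome localization marker for fluorescence imaging of live or fixed mammalian cells.
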