Addgene plasmid #57557: mGeos2-VEL-PMP-N-10
Purpose: Localization: Peroxisomes, Excitation: 503 / 569, Emission: 514 / 581
Depositing lab: Michael Davidson. Depositing organization: Florida State University, Tallahassee.
Backbone
  Vector backbone: mGeos2-VEL-N1
  Backbone size w/o insert (bp): 4750
  Vector type: Mammalian Expression
  Selectable markers: Neomycin (select with G418)
Growth in bacteria
  Bacterial resistance: Kanamycin, 50 μg/mL
  Growth temperature: 37°C
  Growth strain: DH5alpha
  Copy number: High Copy
Gene/Insert
  Gene/Insert name: PMP (alt name: NM_018663.1)
  Species: H. sapiens (human)
  Entrez Gene: PXMP2 (a.k.a. PMP22)
  Promoter: CMV
  Tag / fusion protein: mGeos2-VEL (C terminal on backbone)
  Cloning method: Unknown
  Sequencing primers: 5′ CMV-F; 3′ SV40pA-R
Terms and licenses: Academic/Nonprofit Terms; Industry Terms
Depositor comments: . Excitation = 503 / 569; Emission = 514 / 581
How to cite: mGeos2-VEL-PMP-N-10 was a gift from Michael Davidson (Addgene plasmid # 57557 ; http://n2t.net/addgene:57557 ; RRID:Addgene_57557)
